Addgene plasmid #146212: pRSFDuetP-HsEDC3_192-228-GST-HsRCK-E236Q_E
Purpose: Bacterial Expression of HsEDC3_192-228-HsRck-E236Q
Depositing lab: Elisa Izaurralde. Depositing organization: Max Planck Institute for Developmental Biology. Publication: Structural basis for the mutually exclusive anchoring of P body components EDC3 and Tral to the DEAD box protein DDX6/Me31B. Tritschler F, Braun JE, Eulalio A, Truffault V, Izaurralde E, Weichenrieder O. Mol Cell. 2009 Mar 13. 33(5):661-8. 10.1016/j.molcel.2009.02.014 PubMed 19285948.
Backbone
  Vector backbone: Unknown
  Vector type: Bacterial Expression
Growth in bacteria
  Bacterial resistance: Kanamycin, 50 μg/mL
  Growth temperature: 37°C
  Growth strain: DH5alpha
  Copy number: Low Copy
Gene/Insert
  Gene/Insert name: HsEDC3_192-228-HsRck-E236Q
  Species: H. sapiens (human)
  Entrez Gene: EDC3 (a.k.a. LSM16, MRT50, YJDC, YJEFN2, hYjeF_N2-15q23)
  Cloning method: Unknown
Terms and licenses: Academic/Nonprofit Terms; Industry Terms: Not Available to Industry
Depositor comments: Plasmids from this collection were made available to the research community and donated after the lab closed. Please note that the sequence provided by the depositing laboratory may be theoretical/predicted or based on Sanger sequencing results. There may be discrepancies between sequencing results obtained by Addgene and the depositor sequence. If an Addgene verified sequence is not available, please contact before placing your order to request that our lab fully sequence the plasmid.
How to cite: pRSFDuetP-HsEDC3_192-228-GST-HsRCK-E236Q_E was a gift from Elisa Izaurralde (Addgene plasmid # 146212 ; http://n2t.net/addgene:146212 ; RRID:Addgene_146212)
