[The description below was written by a language model from this plasmid's Addgene catalogue record and pLannotate feature annotations shown in this document.]
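Description:
pRSFDuetP-HsEDC3_192-228-GST-HsRCK-E236Q_E is a 6,019 nt bacterial co-expression plasmid. The catalogue lists the backbone as unknown, but the name and the annotated features point to a pRSFDuet-type two-cassette architecture. It replicates from the RSF 1030 origin, which is compatible with other common origins and so allows coexistence with additional plasmids in the same E. coli cell. Selection is by kanamycin through an aph(3')-Ia gene, and the record describes the plasmid as low copy. A lacI gene with its own promoter supplies the lac repressor.

Two T7 promoter/lac operator units sit in tandem, so both require T7 RNA polymerase in the host and are induced with IPTG. The first unit has a T7 gene 10 ribosome binding site and drives a short fragment of human EDC3, which the name gives as residues 192–228. The second unit drives Schistosoma japonicum glutathione S-transferase followed by human DDX6 (also called RCK), apparently as an N-terminal GST fusion for affinity purification. The name indicates that DDX6 carries an E236Q substitution, although the feature table does not itself annotate the mutation or state its functional consequence. A partial S-tag and the T7 terminator lie downstream of DDX6; whether the S-tag is translated in frame is not stated. The small TcR and SET1 fragments are probably annotation remnants of backbone sequence.

The stated purpose is bacterial expression of the EDC3 peptide together with DDX6/RCK. This fits the associated structural study of how P-body components bind this DEAD-box protein, where co-expression would allow the complex to be recovered through the GST tag.
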