Features (pLannotate 1.2.2; 20 found; start..end, strand, type, name):
      3..27      +  protein_bind   lac operator: The lac repressor binds to the lac operator to inhibit transcription in E. coli. This inhibition can be relieved by adding lactose or isopropyl-β-D-thiogalactopyranoside (IPTG). lac repressor encoded by lacI
     42..64      +  RBS            RBS: efficient ribosome binding site from bacteriophage T7 gene 10 (Olins and Rangwala, 1989)
    134..259     +  CDS            EDC3 (fragment): EDC3_HUMAN - Also known as LSM16, YJDC, YJEFN2. Experimental evidence at protein level: Swiss-Prot protein existence level 1. Binds single-stranded RNA. Involved in the process of mRNA degradation and in the positive regulation of mRNA decapping. May play a role in spermiogenesis and oogenesis. From Homo sapiens (Human).
    328..346     +  promoter       T7 promoter: promoter for bacteriophage T7 RNA polymerase
    347..371     +  protein_bind   lac operator: The lac repressor binds to the lac operator to inhibit transcription in E. coli. This inhibition can be relieved by adding lactose or isopropyl-β-D-thiogalactopyranoside (IPTG). lac repressor encoded by lacI
    432..1085    +  CDS            GST26_SCHJA: Experimental evidence at protein level: Swiss-Prot protein existence level 1. GST isoenzymes appear to play a central role in the parasite detoxification system. Other functions are also suspected including a role in increasing the solubility of haematin in the parasite gut. From Schistosoma japonicum (Blood fluke).
   1125..2540    +  CDS            DDX6 (sequence partly withheld): DDX6_HUMAN - Also known as HLR2, RCK. Experimental evidence at protein level: Swiss-Prot protein existence level 1. Essential for the formation of P-bodies, cytosolic membrane- less ribonucleoprotein granules involved in RNA metabolism through the coordinated storage of mRNAs encoding regulatory functions (PubMed:25995375, PubMed:27342281, PubMed:31422817). Plays a role in P- bodies to coordinate the storage of translationally inactive mRNAs in the cytoplasm and prevent their degradation (PubMed:27342281). In the process of mRNA degradation, plays a role in mRNA decapping (PubMed:16364915). Bl
   2556..2597    +  CDS            S-Tag (fragment): affinity and epitope tag derived from pancreatic ribonuclease A
   2627..2644    +  CDS            SET1 (fragment): solubility-enhancement tag derived from T7 phage gene 10B
   2652..2699    +  terminator     T7 terminator: transcription terminator for bacteriophage T7 RNA polymerase
   2863..2920    +  promoter       AmpR promoter (fragment): bla
   2929..3744    -  CDS            KanR: aminoglycoside phosphotransferase; aph(3')-Ia; confers resistance to kanamycin in bacteria or G418 (Geneticin®) in eukaryotes
   3745..3836    -  promoter       AmpR promoter: bla
   3852..4601    -  rep_origin     RSF ori: Plasmids containing the RSF 1030 origin of replication can be propagated in E. coli cells that contain additional plasmids with compatible origins.
   4684..4748    -  CDS            TcR (fragment): tetracycline efflux protein; tet; confers resistance to tetracycline
   4763..4784    -  protein_bind   CAP binding site: CAP binding activates transcription in the presence of cAMP. E. coli catabolite activator protein
   4797..5879    -  CDS            lacI: lac repressor; lacI; The lac repressor binds to the lac operator to inhibit transcription in E. coli. This inhibition can be relieved by adding lactose or isopropyl-β-D-thiogalactopyranoside (IPTG).
   5880..5957    -  promoter       lacI promoter: lacI
   5965..6000    -  CDS            TcR (fragment): tetracycline efflux protein; tet; confers resistance to tetracycline
   6003..2       +  promoter       T7 promoter (across the origin): promoter for bacteriophage T7 RNA polymerase
>Addgene plasmid #146212 | pRSFDuetP-HsEDC3_192-228-GST-HsRCK-E236Q_E | depositor full sequence | sequence record 288657 | Full Sequence
GGGGAATTGTGAGCGGATAACAATTCCCCTGTAGAAATAATTTTGTTTAACTTTAATAAGGAGATATACC
ATGGGCAGCAGCCATCACCATCATCACCACAGCGCGGGTCTGGAAGTTCTGTTCCAGGGGCCCCAGGATC
CGAATTCGTTCGGGGATGATATTGAGGAGATCCCAGACACAGATTTTGATTTTGAAGGGAACCTGGCTCT
TTTTGACAAGGCAGCTGTGTTTGAGGAGATTGATACCTATGAAAGGAGATAGGCGGCCGCATAATGCTTA
AGTCGAACAGAAAGTAATCGTATTGTACACGGCCGCATAATCGAAATTAATACGACTCACTATAGGGGAA
TTGTGAGCGGATAACAATTCCCCATCTTAGTATATTAGTTAAGTATAAGAAGGAGATATACATATGGCAG
ATCTCAATTGGATGTCCCCTATACTAGGTTATTGGAAAATTAAGGGCCTTGTGCAACCCACTCGACTTCT
TTTGGAATATCTTGAAGAAAAATATGAAGAGCATTTGTATGAGCGCGATGAAGGTGATAAATGGCGAAAC
AAAAAGTTTGAATTGGGTTTGGAGTTTCCCAATCTTCCTTATTATATTGATGGTGATGTTAAATTAACAC
AGTCTATGGCCATCATACGTTATATAGCTGACAAGCACAACATGTTGGGTGGTTGTCCAAAAGAGCGTGC
AGAGATTTCAATGCTTGAAGGAGCGGTTTTGGATATTAGATACGGTGTTTCGAGAATTGCATATAGTAAA
GACTTTGAAACTCTCAAAGTTGATTTTCTTAGCAAGCTACCTGAAATGCTGAAAATGTTCGAAGATCGTT
TATGTCATAAAACATATTTAAATGGTGATCATGTAACCCATCCTGACTTCATGTTGTATGACGCTCTTGA
TGTTGTTTTATACATGGACCCAATGTGCCTGGATGCGTTCCCAAAATTAGTTTGTTTTAAAAAACGTATT
GAAGCTATCCCACAAATTGATAAGTACTTGAAATCCAGCAAGTATATAGCATGGCCTTTGCAGGGCTGGC
AAGCCACGTTTGGTGGTGGCGACCATCCTCCAAAATCGGATCTGGAAGTTCTGTTCCAGGGGCCCCTGGG
ATCCATGGGTCTGTCCAGTCAAAATGGTCAGCTGAGAGGCCCTGTGAAACCCACTGGTGGCCCTGGAGGA
GGGGGCACACAGACACAGCAACAGATGAACCAGCTGAAAAACACCAACACAATCAATAATGGCACTCAGC
AGCAAGCACAGAGTATGACCACCACTATTAAACCTGGTGATGACTGGAAAAAGACTTTAAAACTCCCTCC
AAAGGATCTAAGAATCAAAACTTCGGATGTGACCTCCACAAAAGGAAATGAGTTTGAAGATTACTGTTTG
AAACGGGAGTTACTGATGGGAATTTTTGAAATGGGCTGGGAAAAGCCATCTCCTATTCAGGAGGAGAGCA
TTCCCATTGCTTTATCTGGTAGGGATATCTTAGCTAGAGCAAAAAATGGAACAGGCAAGAGCGGTGCCTA
CCTCATTCCCTTACTTGAACGGCTAGACCTGAAGAAGGACAATATACAAGCAATGGTGATTGTTCCCACT
AGAGAACTTGCTCTACAGGTCAGTCAAATTTGCATCCAGGTCAGCAAACACATGGGAGGGGCCAAAGTGA
TGGCAACCACAGGAGGAACCAATTTACGAGATGACATAATGAGGCTTGATGATACAGTGCACGTGGTGAT
TGCTACCCCTGGGAGAATCCTGGATCTTATTAAGAAAGGAGTAGCAAAGGTTGATCATGTCCAGATGATA
GTATTGGATCAGGCAGATAAGTTGCTGTCACAGGATTTTGTGCAGATAATGGAGGATATTATTCTCACGC
TACCTAAAAACAGGCAGATTTTACTATATTCCGCTACTTTCCCTCTTAGTGTACAGAAGTTCATGAATTC
CCATTTGCAGAAACCCTATGAGATTAACCTGATGGAG
[501 nt withheld, positions 1998-2498]
GTGGCAGAATACCACAGCGAGCCTGTAGAAGATGAGAAACCTTAACTCGAGTCTGGTAAAGAAACCGCTG
CTGCGAAATTTGAACGCCAGCACATGGACTCGTCTACTAGCGCAGCTTAATTAACCTAGGCTGCTGCCAC
CGCTGAGCAATAACTAGCATAACCCCTTGGGGCCTCTAAACGGGTCTTGAGGGGTTTTTTGCTGAAACCT
CAGGCATTTGAGAAGCACACGGTCACACTGCTTCCGGTAGTCAATAAACCGGTAAACCAGCAATAGACAT
AAGCGGCTATTTAACGACCCTGCCCTGAACCGACGACAAGCTGACGACCGGGTCTCCGCAAGTGGCACTT
TTCGGGGAAATGTGCGCGGAACCCCTATTTGTTTATTTTTCTAAATACATTCAAATATGTATCCGCTCAT
GAATTAATTCTTAGAAAAACTCATCGAGCATCAAATGAAACTGCAATTTATTCATATCAGGATTATCAAT
ACCATATTTTTGAAAAAGCCGTTTCTGTAATGAAGGAGAAAACTCACCGAGGCAGTTCCATAGGATGGCA
AGATCCTGGTATCGGTCTGCGATTCCGACTCGTCCAACATCAATACAACCTATTAATTTCCCCTCGTCAA
AAATAAGGTTATCAAGTGAGAAATCACCATGAGTGACGACTGAATCCGGTGAGAATGGCAAAAGTTTATG
CATTTCTTTCCAGACTTGTTCAACAGGCCAGCCATTACGCTCGTCATCAAAATCACTCGCATCAACCAAA
CCGTTATTCATTCGTGATTGCGCCTGAGCGAGACGAAATACGCGGTCGCTGTTAAAAGGACAATTACAAA
CAGGAATCGAATGCAACCGGCGCAGGAACACTGCCAGCGCATCAACAATATTTTCACCTGAATCAGGATA
TTCTTCTAATACCTGGAATGCTGTTTTCCCGGGGATCGCAGTGGTGAGTAACCATGCATCATCAGGAGTA
CGGATAAAATGCTTGATGGTCGGAAGAGGCATAAATTCCGTCAGCCAGTTTAGTCTGACCATCTCATCTG
TAACATCATTGGCAACGCTACCTTTGCCATGTTTCAGAAACAACTCTGGCGCATCGGGCTTCCCATACAA
TCGATAGATTGTCGCACCTGATTGCCCGACATTATCGCGAGCCCATTTATACCCATATAAATCAGCATCC
ATGTTGGAATTTAATCGCGGCCTAGAGCAAGACGTTTCCCGTTGAATATGGCTCATACTCTTCCTTTTTC
AATATTATTGAAGCATTTATCAGGGTTATTGTCTCATGAGCGGATACATATTTGAATGTATTTAGAAAAA
TAAACAAATAGGCATGCAGCGCTCTTCCGCTTCCTCGCTCACTGACTCGCTACGCTCGGTCGTTCGACTG
CGGCGAGCGGTGTCAGCTCACTCAAAAGCGGTAATACGGTTATCCACAGAATCAGGGGATAAAGCCGGAA
AGAACATGTGAGCAAAAAGCAAAGCACCGGAAGAAGCCAACGCCGCAGGCGTTTTTCCATAGGCTCCGCC
CCCCTGACGAGCATCACAAAAATCGACGCTCAAGCCAGAGGTGGCGAAACCCGACAGGACTATAAAGATA
CCAGGCGTTTCCCCCTGGAAGCTCCCTCGTGCGCTCTCCTGTTCCGACCCTGCCGCTTACCGGATACCTG
TCCGCCTTTCTCCCTTCGGGAAGCGTGGCGCTTTCTCATAGCTCACGCTGTTGGTATCTCAGTTCGGTGT
AGGTCGTTCGCTCCAAGCTGGGCTGTGTGCACGAACCCCCCGTTCAGCCCGACCGCTGCGCCTTATCCGG
TAACTATCGTCTTGAGTCCAACCCGGTAAGACACGACTTATCGCCACTGGCAGCAGCCATTGGTAACTGA
TTTAGAGGACTTTGTCTTGAAGTTATGCACCTGTTAAGGCTAAACTGAAAGAACAGATTTTGGTGAGTGC
GGTCCTCCAACCCACTTACCTTGGTTCAAAGAGTTGGTAGCTCAGCGAACCTTGAGAAAACCACCGTTGG
TAGCGGTGGTTTTTCTTTATTTATGAGATGATGAATCAATCGGTCTATCAAGTCAACGAACAGCTATTCC
GTTACTCTAGATTTCAGTGCAATTTATCTCTTCAAATGTAGCACCTGAAGTCAGCCCCATACGATATAAG
TTGTAATTCTCATGTTAGTCATGCCCCGCGCCCACCGGAAGGAGCTGACTGGGTTGAAGGCTCTCAAGGG
CATCGGTCGAGATCCCGGTGCCTAATGAGTGAGCTAACTTACATTAATTGCGTTGCGCTCACTGCCCGCT
TTCCAGTCGGGAAACCTGTCGTGCCAGCTGCATTAATGAATCGGCCAACGCGCGGGGAGAGGCGGTTTGC
GTATTGGGCGCCAGGGTGGTTTTTCTTTTCACCAGTGAGACGGGCAACAGCTGATTGCCCTTCACCGCCT
GGCCCTGAGAGAGTTGCAGCAAGCGGTCCACGCTGGTTTGCCCCAGCAGGCGAAAATCCTGTTTGATGGT
GGTTAACGGCGGGATATAACATGAGCTGTCTTCGGTATCGTCGTATCCCACTACCGAGATGTCCGCACCA
ACGCGCAGCCCGGACTCGGTAATGGCGCGCATTGCGCCCAGCGCCATCTGATCGTTGGCAACCAGCATCG
CAGTGGGAACGATGCCCTCATTCAGCATTTGCATGGTTTGTTGAAAACCGGACATGGCACTCCAGTCGCC
TTCCCGTTCCGCTATCGGCTGAATTTGATTGCGAGTGAGATATTTATGCCAGCCAGCCAGACGCAGACGC
GCCGAGACAGAACTTAATGGGCCCGCTAACAGCGCGATTTGCTGGTGACCCAATGCGACCAGATGCTCCA
CGCCCAGTCGCGTACCGTCTTCATGGGAGAAAATAATACTGTTGATGGGTGTCTGGTCAGAGACATCAAG
AAATAACGCCGGAACATTAGTGCAGGCAGCTTCCACAGCAATGGCATCCTGGTCATCCAGCGGATAGTTA
ATGATCAGCCCACTGACGCGTTGCGCGAGAAGATTGTGCACCGCCGCTTTACAGGCTTCGACGCCGCTTC
GTTCTACCATCGACACCACCACGCTGGCACCCAGTTGATCGGCGCGAGATTTAATCGCCGCGACAATTTG
CGACGGCGCGTGCAGGGCCAGACTGGAGGTGGCAACGCCAATCAGCAACGACTGTTTGCCCGCCAGTTGT
TGTGCCACGCGGTTGGGAATGTAATTCAGCTCCGCCATCGCCGCTTCCACTTTTTCCCGCGTTTTCGCAG
AAACGTGGCTGGCCTGGTTCACCACGCGGGAAACGGTCTGATAAGAGACACCGGCATACTCTGCGACATC
GTATAACGTTACTGGTTTCACATTCACCACCCTGAATTGACTCTCTTCCGGGCGCTATCATGCCATACCG
CGAAAGGTTTTGCGCCATTCGATGGTGTCCGGGATCTCGACGCTCTCCCTTATGCGACTCCTGCATTAGG
AAATTAATACGACTCACTATA
